Addgene plasmid #185080: KBB349
Purpose: rfa2D248 truncation fused to GFP
Depositing lab: Ken Belanger. Depositing organization: Colgate University. Publication: The karyopherin Kap95 and the C-termini of Rfa1, Rfa2, and Rfa3 are necessary for efficient nuclear import of functional RPA complex proteins in Saccharomyces cerevisiae. Belanger KD, Griffith AL, Baker HL, Hansen JN, Kovacs LA, Seconi JS, Strine AC. DNA Cell Biol. 2011 Sep;30(9):641-51. doi: 10.1089/dna.2010.1071. Epub 2011 Feb 20. PubMed 21332387.
Backbone
  Vector backbone: pRS316
  Vector type: Yeast Expression
  Selectable markers: URA3
Growth in bacteria
  Bacterial resistance: Ampicillin, 100 μg/mL
  Growth temperature: 37°C
  Growth strain: DH5alpha
  Copy number: High Copy
Gene/Insert
  Gene/Insert name: RFA2
  Species: S. cerevisiae (budding yeast)
  Mutation: Rfa2 truncation aa 1-247
  Tag / fusion protein: GFP (C terminal on insert)
  Cloning method: Restriction Enzyme; 5′ cloning site unknown (unknown if destroyed)
Terms and licenses: Academic/Nonprofit Terms; Industry Terms: Not Available to Industry
How to cite: KBB349 was a gift from Ken Belanger (Addgene plasmid # 185080 ; http://n2t.net/addgene:185080 ; RRID:Addgene_185080)
