[The description below was written by a language model from this plasmid's Addgene catalogue record and pLannotate feature annotations shown in this document.]
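Description:
KBB349 is a yeast expression plasmid built on pRS316, a low-copy centromeric E. coli–yeast shuttle vector. In Saccharomyces cerevisiae it is maintained through the CEN6/ARS element and selected by the URA3 auxotrophic marker with its own promoter, which can also be counterselected with 5-fluoroorotic acid. In bacteria it replicates from a high-copy ColE1/pUC-type origin and is selected with ampicillin through the β-lactamase gene. An f1 origin and the pBluescript-derived polylinker region, with its lac promoter/operator, lacZα remnant and flanking T3 and T7 promoters, are standard backbone features.

The insert is a truncated S. cerevisiae RFA2, the middle subunit of the single-stranded DNA-binding replication protein A complex. It encodes residues 1–247 (the rfa2Δ248 C-terminal truncation), fused in frame at its C-terminus to GFP carrying the S65T substitution. The annotated RFA2 coding fragment runs directly into the GFP reading frame. The record does not name the promoter. However, several hundred bases of yeast genomic sequence lie upstream of the RFA2 coding region, including a fragment of the neighbouring EMW1 gene, which suggests that native RFA2 upstream sequence may drive expression. Downstream of GFP are short remnants carried over from an earlier GFP source vector: a T7 gene 10-derived fragment, a T7 terminator and a tetracycline resistance gene fragment. No dedicated yeast terminator is annotated.

According to the associated publication, the construct serves to visualise the subcellular localisation of the truncated Rfa2 in living yeast. This tests the contribution of the Rfa2 C-terminus to nuclear import of RPA subunits, a process that study linked to the karyopherin Kap95.
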