Features (pLannotate 1.2.2; 25 found; start..end, strand, type, name):
    813..1401    +  rep_origin     ori: high-copy-number ColE1/pMB1/pBR322/pUC origin of replication
   1584..1676    +  CDS            lacI (fragment): lac repressor; lacI; The lac repressor binds to the lac operator to inhibit transcription in E. coli. This inhibition can be relieved by adding lactose or isopropyl-β-D-thiogalactopyranoside (IPTG).
   1689..1710    +  protein_bind   CAP binding site: CAP binding activates transcription in the presence of cAMP. E. coli catabolite activator protein
   1725..1755    +  promoter       lac promoter: promoter for the E. coli lac operon
   1763..1779    +  protein_bind   lac operator: The lac repressor binds to the lac operator to inhibit transcription in E. coli. This inhibition can be relieved by adding lactose or isopropyl-β-D-thiogalactopyranoside (IPTG). lac repressor encoded by lacI
   1824..1842    +  promoter       T3 promoter: promoter for bacteriophage T3 RNA polymerase
   1854..1913    -  misc_feature   MCS (fragment): pBluescript multiple cloning site
   1905..2156    -  CDS            EMW1 (fragment): EMW1_YEAST - Experimental evidence at protein level: Swiss-Prot protein existence level 1. Required for the maintenance of the cell wall integrity. From Saccharomyces cerevisiae (strain ATCC 204508 / S288c) (Baker's yeast).
   2538..3164    +  CDS            RFA2 (fragment): RFA2_YEAST - Also known as BUF1. Experimental evidence at protein level: Swiss-Prot protein existence level 1. Binds to single-stranded sequences participating in DNA replication in addition to those mediating transcriptional repression (URS1) and activation (CAR1). Stimulates the activity of a cognate strand exchange protein (SEP1). It cooperates with T-AG and DNA topoisomerase I to unwind template DNA containing the simian virus 40 origin of DNA replication. From Saccharomyces cerevisiae (strain ATCC 204508 / S288c) (Baker's yeast).
   3165..3875    +  CDS            GFP (S65T): GFP (S65T) is a basic (constitutively fluorescent) green fluorescent protein published in 1995, derived from Aequorea victoria.
   3883..3932    +  CDS            SET1 (fragment): solubility-enhancement tag derived from T7 phage gene 10B
   3940..3987    +  terminator     T7 terminator: transcription terminator for bacteriophage T7 RNA polymerase
   4013..4161    -  CDS            TcR (fragment): tetracycline efflux protein; tet; confers resistance to tetracycline
   4158..4186    -  misc_feature   MCS (fragment): pBluescript multiple cloning site
   4195..4213    -  promoter       T7 promoter: promoter for bacteriophage T7 RNA polymerase
   4216..4373    +  CDS            lacZα (fragment): LacZα fragment of β-galactosidase; lacZ fragment
   4377..4805    +  rep_origin     f1 ori (sequence partly withheld): f1 bacteriophage origin of replication; arrow indicates direction of (+) strand synthesis
   4833..4884    -  misc_feature   bom (fragment): basis of mobility region from pBR322
   4963..5766    -  CDS            URA3: orotidine-5'-phosphate decarboxylase, required for uracil biosynthesis; S. cerevisiae URA3; yeast auxotrophic marker, counterselectable with 5-fluoroorotic acid (5-FOA)
   5767..5982    -  promoter       URA3 promoter: S. cerevisiae URA3
   5990..6039    -  misc_feature   bom (fragment): basis of mobility region from pBR322
   6141..6176    -  CDS            rop (fragment): Rop protein, which maintains plasmids at low copy number; rop
   6244..6747    -  misc_feature   CEN/ARS: S. cerevisiae CEN6 centromere fused to an autonomously replicating sequence
   6784..6888    +  promoter       AmpR promoter: bla
   6889..642     +  CDS            AmpR (across the origin): β-lactamase; bla; confers resistance to ampicillin, carbenicillin, and related antibiotics
>Addgene plasmid #185080 | KBB349 | addgene full sequence | sequence record 367444 | Addgene NGS Result
CTATGTGGCGCGGTATTATCCCGTATTGACGCCGGGCAAGAGCAACTCGGTCGCCGCATACACTATTCTC
AGAATGACTTGGTTGAGTACTCACCAGTCACAGAAAAGCATCTTACGGATGGCATGACAGTAAGAGAATT
ATGCAGTGCTGCCATAACCATGAGTGATAACACTGCGGCCAACTTACTTCTGACAACGATCGGAGGACCG
AAGGAGCTAACCGCTTTTTTGCACAACATGGGGGATCATGTAACTCGCCTTGATCGTTGGGAACCGGAGC
TGAATGAAGCCATACCAAACGACGAGCGTGACACCACGATGCCTGTAGCAATGGCAACAACGTTGCGCAA
ACTATTAACTGGCGAACTACTTACTCTAGCTTCCCGGCAACAATTAATAGACTGGATGGAGGCGGATAAA
GTTGCAGGACCACTTCTGCGCTCGGCCCTTCCGGCTGGCTGGTTTATTGCTGATAAATCTGGAGCCGGTG
AGCGTGGGTCTCGCGGTATCATTGCAGCACTGGGGCCAGATGGTAAGCCCTCCCGTATCGTAGTTATCTA
CACGACGGGGAGTCAGGCAACTATGGATGAACGAAATAGACAGATCGCTGAGATAGGTGCCTCACTGATT
AAGCATTGGTAACTGTCAGACCAAGTTTACTCATATATACTTTAGATTGATTTAAAACTTCATTTTTAAT
TTAAAAGGATCTAGGTGAAGATCCTTTTTGATAATCTCATGACCAAAATCCCTTAACGTGAGTTTTCGTT
CCACTGAGCGTCAGACCCCGTAGAAAAGATCAAAGGATCTTCTTGAGATCCTTTTTTTCTGCGCGTAATC
TGCTGCTTGCAAACAAAAAAACCACCGCTACCAGCGGTGGTTTGTTTGCCGGATCAAGAGCTACCAACTC
TTTTTCCGAAGGTAACTGGCTTCAGCAGAGCGCAGATACCAAATACTGTTCTTCTAGTGTAGCCGTAGTT
AGGCCACCACTTCAAGAACTCTGTAGCACCGCCTACATACCTCGCTCTGCTAATCCTGTTACCAGTGGCT
GCTGCCAGTGGCGATAAGTCGTGTCTTACCGGGTTGGACTCAAGACGATAGTTACCGGATAAGGCGCAGC
GGTCGGGCTGAACGGGGGGTTCGTGCACACAGCCCAGCTTGGAGCGAACGACCTACACCGAACTGAGATA
CCTACAGCGTGAGCTATGAGAAAGCGCCACGCTTCCCGAAGGGAGAAAGGCGGACAGGTATCCGGTAAGC
GGCAGGGTCGGAACAGGAGAGCGCACGAGGGAGCTTCCAGGGGGAAACGCCTGGTATCTTTATAGTCCTG
TCGGGTTTCGCCACCTCTGACTTGAGCGTCGATTTTTGTGATGCTCGTCAGGGGGGCGGAGCCTATGGAA
AAACGCCAGCAACGCGGCCTTTTTACGGTTCCTGGCCTTTTGCTGGCCTTTTGCTCACATGTTCTTTCCT
GCGTTATCCCCTGATTCTGTGGATAACCGTATTACCGCCTTTGAGTGAGCTGATACCGCTCGCCGCAGCC
GAACGACCGAGCGCAGCGAGTCAGTGAGCGAGGAAGCGGAAGAGCGCCCAATACGCAAACCGCCTCTCCC
CGCGCGTTGGCCGATTCATTAATGCAGCTGGCACGACAGGTTTCCCGACTGGAAAGCGGGCAGTGAGCGC
AACGCAATTAATGTGAGTTAGCTCACTCATTAGGCACCCCAGGCTTTACACTTTATGCTTCCGGCTCGTA
TGTTGTGTGGAATTGTGAGCGGATAACAATTTCACACAGGAAACAGCTATGACCATGATTACGCCAAGCT
CGAAATTAACCCTCACTAAAGGGAACAAAAGCTGGTACCGGGCCCCCCCTCGAGGTCGACGGTATCGATA
AGCTTGATATCGAATTCCTGCAGGCCCATTTTGAAAACCTCAACGTTAAGAAAGTCATTTAGAGCAGCAA
TAACACTAGATGTGGATATTTCTCCCGAAATACTAATTTTTCCCTTAAATTTGTCCACAAATTGCTGTAC
TAGCTGGTATGATTCACCACTGATGATATGTTCAGCCTTTTTCACATATGTCTGGTCGAAAGAACCACTT
TTCAGAGATTCTACTTCTGCAGACAGCAATAATTTTGCATGCAATAACGTCTCCATAATTTTGCAACCAC
TAGTTTACTTTTTGCCTGGTCTGATAGCTTCTTTTTAGCAATTCCTTTGGCCTCGATGAGCTTCCATTTT
CAATTTTCATCTTTTTTTTCACGATGCGAAGTTTCTTAGATAATTATCGCCATATACGAAACGCGTTAGG
AAACGCGTTCTTTCCTTTATAATAAGCAATATTATATCAACTTAAGGTGGAAGTAATGTGGCAAAATCGA
TAGCGACTATCTAGAACAGGCTAGTTTAAGCATATACATAATGGCAAGTATGTATTAGTGCTAGGAATTG
GAGGATTTGCTCTTTTCTGCATCATTTTTTTTATTTTTATTGGCGAATGTTAAAATTACTAACAATGGAT
GGGATTCCAATACAGCCTATCAACCATATAACGAATATTCATCAGTAACGGGCGGTGGCTTTGAGAACTC
TGAGTCCCGCCCAGGTAGTGGGGAGTCGGAAACTAACACTAGAGTTAACACCTTGACACCTGTGACGATC
AAACAAATTCTAGAGTCCAAACAGGATATTCAGGACGGCCCCTTCGTTTCGCATAACCAAGAACTTCATC
ACGTTTGTTTTGTAGGTGTGGTGAGAAACATTACAGACCATACTGCAAATATTTTTTTAACTATTGAGGA
TGGAACTGGTCAAATAGAAGTGAGAAAATGGAGCGAAGATGCAAATGACTTGGCTGCCGGTAACGATGAC
TCTTCTGGTAAAGGTTATGGTTCGCAAGTCGCCCAACAATTTGAAATTGGCGGTTACGTAAAAGTTTTTG
GTTCTTTGAAAGAGTTTGGTGGTAAGAAAAATATACAGTATGCGGTGATTAAGCCCATAGATTCATTCAA
TGAAGTGTTGACGCATCACTTGGAAGTCATCAAATGTCATTCCATAGCCAGTGGAATGATGAAACAACCT
TTGGAGAGTGCATCCAACAACAATGGGCAATCATTATTTGTCAAGGATGATAACGATACATCTTCCGGCT
CCAGTCCGTTACAAAGCAAAGGAGAAGAACTCTTCACTGGAGTTGTCCCAATTCTTGTTGAATTAGATGG
TGATGTTAATGGGCACAAATTTTCTGTCAGTGGAGAGGGTGAAGGTGATGCAACATACGGAAAACTTACC
CTTAAATTTATTTGCACTACTGGAAAACTACCTGTTCCATGGCCAACACTTGTCACTACTTTCACTTATG
GTGTTCAGTGCTTTTCAAGATACCCGGATCATATGAAACGGCATGACTTTTTCAAGAGTGCCATGCCCGA
AGGTTATGTACAGGAAAGAACTATATTTTTCAAAGATGACGGGAACTACAAGACACGTGCTGAAGTCAAG
TTTGAAGGTGATACCCTTGTTAATAGAATCGAGTTAAAAGGTATTGATTTTAAAGAAGATGGAAACATTC
TTGGGCACAAATTGGAATACAACTATAACTCACACAATGTATACATCATGGCAGACAAACAAAAGAATGG
AATCAAAGCTAACTTCAAAATTAGACACAACATTGAAGATGGAAGCGTTCAACTAGCAGACCATTATCAA
CAAAATACTCCAATTGGCGATGGCCCTGTCCTTTTACCAGACAACCATTACCTGTCCACACAATCTGCCC
TTTCGAAAGATCCCAACGAAAAGAGAGACCACATGGTCCTTCTTGAGTTTGTAACAGCTGCTGGGATTAC
ACATGGCATGGATGAACTATACAAAGGATCCGGCTGCTAACAAAGCCCGAAAGGAAGCTGAGTTGGCTGC
TGCCACCGCTGAGCAATAACTAGCATAACCCCTTGGGGCCTCTAAACGGGTCTTGAGGGGTTTTTTGCTG
AAAGGAGGAACTATATCCGGATATCCACAGGACGGGTGTGGTCGCCATGATCGCGTAGTCGATAGTGGCT
CCAAGTAGCGAAGCGAGCAGGACTGGGCGGCGGCCAAAGCGGTCGGACAGTGCTCCGAGAACGGGTGCGC
ATAGAAATTGCATCAACGCATATAGCGCTAGAGCGGCCGCCACCGCGGTGGAGCTCCAATTCGCCCTATA
GTGAGTCGTATTACAATTCACTGGCCGTCGTTTTACAACGTCGTGACTGGGAAAACCCTGGCGTTACCCA
ACTTAATCGCCTTGCAGCACATCCCCCTTTCGCCAGCTGGCGTAATAGCGAAGAGGCCCGCACCGATCGC
CCTTCCCAACAGTTGCGCAGCCTGAATGGCGAATGG
[124 nt withheld, positions 4377-4500]
C
[91 nt withheld, positions 4502-4592]
A
[49 nt withheld, positions 4594-4642]
CCTTTGACGTTGGAGTCCACGTTCTTT
[37 nt withheld, positions 4670-4706]
ACCCTATCTCGGTCTATTCTTTTGATTTATAAGGGATTTTGCCGATTTCGGCCTATTGGTTAAAAAATGA
GCTGATTTAACAAAAATTTAACGCGAATTTTAACAAAATATTAACGCTTACAATTTCCTGATGCGGTATT
TTCTCCTTACGCATCTGTGCGGTATTTCACACCGCATAGGGTAATAACTGATATAATTAAATTGAAGCTC
TAATTTGTGAGTTTAGTATACATGCATTTACTTATAATACAGTTTTTTAGTTTTGCTGGCCGCATCTTCT
CAAATATGCTTCCCAGCCTGCTTTTCTGTAACGTTCACCCTCTACCTTAGCATCCCTTCCCTTTGCAAAT
AGTCCTCTTCCAACAATAATAATGTCAGATCCTGTAGAGACCACATCATCCACGGTTCTATACTGTTGAC
CCAATGCGTCTCCCTTGTCATCTAAACCCACACCGGGTGTCATAATCAACCAATCGTAACCTTCATCTCT
TCCACCCATGTCTCTTTGAGCAATAAAGCCGATAACAAAATCTTTGTCGCTCTTCGCAATGTCAACAGTA
CCCTTAGTATATTCTCCAGTAGATAGGGAGCCCTTGCATGACAATTCTGCTAACATCAAAAGGCCTCTAG
GTTCCTTTGTTACTTCTTCTGCCGCCTGCTTCAAACCGCTAACAATACCTGGGCCCACCACACCGTGTGC
ATTCGTAATGTCTGCCCATTCTGCTATTCTGTATACACCCGCAGAGTACTGCAATTTGACTGTATTACCA
ATGTCAGCAAATTTTCTGTCTTCGAAGAGTAAAAAATTGTACTTGGCGGATAATGCCTTTAGCGGCTTAA
CTGTGCCCTCCATGGAAAAATCAGTCAAGATATCCACATGTGTTTTTAGTAAACAAATTTTGGGACCTAA
TGCTTCAACTAACTCCAGTAATTCCTTGGTGGTACGAACATCCAATGAAGCACACAAGTTTGTTTGCTTT
TCGTGCATGATATTAAATAGCTTGGCAGCAACAGGACTAGGATGAGTAGCAGCACGTTCCTTATATGTAG
CTTTCGACATGATTTATCTTCGTTTCCTGCAGGTTTTTGTTCTGTGCAGTTGGGTTAAGAATACTGGGCA
ATTTCATGTTTCTTCAACACTACATATGCGTATATATACCAATCTAAGTCTGTGCTCCTTCCTTCGTTCT
TCCTTCTGTTCGGAGATTACCGAATCAAAAAAATTTCAAGGAAACCGAAATCAAAAAAAAGAATAAAAAA
AAAATGATGAATTGAAAAGGTGGTATGGTGCACTCTCAGTACAATCTGCTCTGATGCCGCATAGTTAAGC
CAGCCCCGACACCCGCCAACACCCGCTGACGCGCCCTGACGGGCTTGTCTGCTCCCGGCATCCGCTTACA
GACAAGCTGTGACCGTCTCCGGGAGCTGCATGTGTCAGAGGTTTTCACCGTCATCACCGAAACGCGCGAG
ACGAAAGGGCCTCGTGATACGCCTATTTTTATAGGTTAATGTCATGATAATAATGGTTTCTTAGACGGAT
CGCTTGCCTGTAACTTACACGCGCCTCGTATCTTTTAATGATGGAATAATTTGGGAATTTACTCTGTGTT
TATTTATTTTTATGTTTTGTATTTGGATTTTAGAAAGTAAATAAAGAAGGTAGAAGAGTTACGGAATGAA
GAAAAAAAAATAAACAAAGGTTTAAAAAATTTCAACAAAAAGCGTACTTTACATATATATTTATTAGACA
AGAAAAGCAGATTAAATAGATATACATTCGATTAACGATAAGTAAAATGTAAAATCACAGGATTTTCGTG
TGTGGTCTTCTACACAGACAAGATGAAACAATTCGGCATTAATACCTGAGAGCAGGAAGAGCAAGATAAA
AGGTAGTATTTGTTGGCGATCCCCCTAGAGTCTTTTACATCTTCGGAAAACAAAAACTATTTTTTCTTTA
ATTTCTTTTTTTACTTTCTATTTTTAATTTATATATTTATATTAAAAAATTTAAATTATAATTATTTTTA
TAGCACGTGATGAAAAGGACCCAGGTGGCACTTTTCGGGGAAATGTGCGCGGAACCCCTATTTGTTTATT
TTTCTAAATACATTCAAATATGTATCCGCTCATGAGACAATAACCCTGATAAATGCTTCAATAATATTGA
AAAAGGAAGAGTATGAGTATTCAACATTTCCGTGTCGCCCTTATTCCCTTTTTTGCGGCATTTTGCCTTC
CTGTTTTTGCTCACCCAGAAACGCTGGTGAAAGTAAAAGATGCTGAAGATCAGTTGGGTGCACGAGTGGG
TTACATCGAACTGGATCTCAACAGCGGTAAGATCCTTGAGAGTTTTCGCCCCGAAGAACGTTTTCCAATG
ATGAGCACTTTTAAAGTTCTG
